>Addgene plasmid #237660 | pRK5_msfGFP-HMGB1-KS-FtoW | addgene full sequence | sequence record 471797 | Addgene NGS Result
TTCGAGCTCGCCCGACATTGATTATTGACTAGTTATTAATAGTAATCAATTACGGGGTCATTAGTTCATA
GCCCATATATGGAGTTCCGCGTTACATAACTTACGGTAAATGGCCCGCCTGGCTGACCGCCCAACGACCC
CCGCCCATTGACGTCAATAATGACGTATGTTCCCATAGTAACGCCAATAGGGACTTTCCATTGACGTCAA
TGGGTGGAGTATTTACGGTAAACTGCCCACTTGGCAGTACATCAAGTGTATCATATGCCAAGTACGCCCC
CTATTGACGTCAATGACGGTAAATGGCCCGCCTGGCATTATGCCCAGTACATGACCTTATGGGACTTTCC
TACTTGGCAGTACATCTACGTATTAGTCATCGCTATTACCATGGTGATGCGGTTTTGGCAGTACATCAAT
GGGCGTGGATAGCGGTTTGACTCACGGGGATTTCCAAGTCTCCACCCCATTGACGTCAATGGGAGTTTGT
TTTGGCACCAAAATCAACGGGACTTTCCAAAATGTCGTAACAACTCCGCCCCATTGACGCAAATGGGCGG
TAGGCGTGTACGGTGGGAGGTCTATATAAGCAGAGCTCGTTTAGTGAACCGTCAGATCGCCTGGAGACGC
CATCCACGCTGTTTTGACCTCCATAGAAGACACCGGGACCGATCCAGCCTCCGCGGCCGGGAACGGTGCA
TTGGAACGCGGATTCCCCGTGCCAAGAGTGACGTAAGTACCGCCTATAGAGTCTATAGGCCCACCCCCTT
GGCTTCGTTAGAACGCGGCTACAATTAATACATAACCTTATGTATCATACACATACGATTTAGGTGACAC
TATAGAATAACATCCACTTTGCCTTTCTCTCCACAGGTGTCCACTCCCAGGTCCAACTGCACCTCGGTTC
TATCGATTGAATTCGTACCGGTGCCACCATGGTGAGCAAGGGCGAGGAGCTGTTCACCGGGGTGGTGCCC
ATCCTGGTCGAGCTGGACGGCGACGTAAACGGCCACAAGTTCAGCGTGCGCGGCGAGGGCGAGGGCGATG
CCACCAACGGCAAGCTGACCCTGAAGTTCATCTGCACCACCGGCAAGCTGCCCGTGCCCTGGCCCACCCT
CGTGACCACCCTGACCTACGGCGTGCAGTGCTTCAGCCGCTACCCCGACCACATGAAGCAGCACGACTTC
TTCAAGTCCGCCATGCCCGAAGGCTACGTCCAGGAGCGCACCATCTCCTTCAAGGACGACGGCACCTACA
AGACCCGCGCCGAGGTGAAGTTCGAGGGCGACACCCTGGTGAACCGCATCGAGCTGAAGGGCATCGACTT
CAAGGAGGACGGCAACATCCTGGGGCACAAGCTGGAGTACAACTTCAACAGCCACAACGTCTATATCACG
GCCGACAAGCAGAAGAACGGCATCAAGGCGAACTTCAAGATCCGCCACAACGTCGAGGACGGCAGCGTGC
AGCTCGCCGACCACTACCAGCAGAACACCCCCATCGGCGACGGCCCCGTGCTGCTGCCCGACAACCACTA
CCTGAGCACCCAGTCCAAGCTGAGCAAAGACCCCAACGAGAAGCGCGATCACATGGTCCTGCTGGAGTTC
GTGACCGCCGCCGGGATCACTCTCGGCATGGACGAGCTGTACACGGCGATGGGCAAAGGAGATCCTAAGA
AGCCGAGAGGCAAAATGTCATCATATGCATTTTTTGTGCAAACTTGTCGGGAGGAGCATAAGAAGAAGCA
CCCAGATGCTTCAGTCAACTTCTCAGAGTTTTCTAAGAAGTGCTCAGAGAGGTGGAAGACCATGTCTGCT
AAAGAGAAAGGAAAATTTGAAGATATGGCAAAAGCGGACAAGGCCCGTTATGAAAGAGAAATGAAAACCT
ATATCCCTCCCAAAGGGGAGACAAAAAAGAAGTTCAAGGATCCCAATGCACCCAAGAGGCCTCCTTCGGC
CTTCTTCCTCTTCTGCTCTGAGTATCGCCCAAAAATCAAAGGAGAACATCCTGGCCTGTCCATTGGTGAT
GTTGCGAAGAAACTGGGAGAGATGTGGAATAACACTGCTGCAGATGACAAGCAGCCTTATGAAAAGAAGG
CTGCGAAGCTGAAGGAAAAATATGAAAAGGATATTGCTGCATATCGAGCTAAAGGAAAGCCTGATGCAGC
AAAAAAGGGAGTTGTCAAGGCTGAAAAAAGCAAGAAAAGGAAGAGGAGGAAGATGAGGAAGATGAAGAGG
ATGAGGAGGAGGAGGAAGATGAAGAAGATGAAGATGAAGAAGAAGATGATGATGATGAATAAGTTGGTTC
TAGCGCAGTGGTGGTGGTCCTGTCTATAATCTAGAGTCGACCTGCAGAAGCTTGGCCGCCATGGCCCAAC
TTGTTTATTGCAGCTTATAATGGTTACAAATAAAGCAATAGCATCACAAATTTCACAAATAAAGCATTTT
TTTCACTGCATTCTAGTTGTGGTTTGTCCAAACTCATCAATGTATCTTATCATGTCTGGATCGGGAATTA
ATTCGGCGCAGCACCATGGCCTGAAATAACCTCTGAAAGAGGAACTTGGTTAGGTACCTTCTGAGGCGGA
AAGAACCAGCTGTGGAATGTGTGTCAGTTAGGGTGTGGAAAGTCCCCAGGCTCCCCAGCAGGCAGAAGTA
TGCAAAGCATGCATCTCAATTAGTCAGCAACCAGGTGTGGAAAGTCCCCAGGCTCCCCAGCAGGCAGAAG
TATGCAAAGCATGCATCTCAATTAGTCAGCAACCATAGTCCCGCCCCTAACTCCGCCCATCCCGCCCCTA
ACTCCGCCCAGTTCCGCCCATTCTCCGCCCCATGGCTGACTAATTTTTTTTATTTATGCAGAGGCCGAGG
CCGCCTCGGCCTCTGAGCTATTCCAGAAGTAGTGAGGAGGCTTTTTTGGAGGCCTAGGCTTTTGCAAAAA
GCTGTTAACAGCTTGGCACTGGCCGTCGTTTTACAACGTCGTGACTGGGAAAACCCTGGCGTTACCCAAC
TTAATCGCCTTGCAGCACATCCCCCTTTCGCCAGCTGGCGTAATAGCGAAGAGGCCCGCACCGATCGCCC
TTCCCAACAGTTGCGCAGCCTGAATGGCGAATGGCGCCTGATGCGGTATTTTCTCCTTACGCATCTGTGC
GGTATTTCACACCGCATA
[142 nt withheld, positions 3169-3310]
C
[141 nt withheld, positions 3312-3452]
CCTTTGACGTTGGAGTCCACGTTCTTT
[37 nt withheld, positions 3480-3516]
ACCCTATCTCGGGCTATTCTTTTGATTTATAAGGGATTTTGCCGATTTCGGCCTATTGGTTAAAAAATGA
GCTGATTTAACAAAAATTTAACGCGAATTTTAACAAAATATTAACGTTTACAATTTTATGGTGCACTCTC
AGTACAATCTGCTCTGATGCCGCATAGTTAAGCCAGCCCCGACACCCGCCAACACCCGCTGACGCGCCCT
GACGGGCTTGTCTGCTCCCGGCATCCGCTTACAGACAAGCTGTGACCGTCTCCGGGAGCTGCATGTGTCA
GAGGTTTTCACCGTCATCACCGAAACGCGCGAGACGAAAGGGCCTCGTGATACGCCTATTTTTATAGGTT
AATGTCATGATAATAATGGTTTCTTAGACGTCAGGTGGCACTTTTCGGGGAAATGTGCGCGGAACCCCTA
TTTGTTTATTTTTCTAAATACATTCAAATATGTATCCGCTCATGAGACAATAACCCTGATAAATGCTTCA
ATAATATTGAAAAAGGAAGAGTATGAGTATTCAACATTTCCGTGTCGCCCTTATTCCCTTTTTTGCGGCA
TTTTGCCTTCCTGTTTTTGCTCACCCAGAAACGCTGGTGAAAGTAAAAGATGCTGAAGATCAGTTGGGTG
CACGAGTGGGTTACATCGAACTGGATCTCAACAGCGGTAAGATCCTTGAGAGTTTTCGCCCCGAAGAACG
TTTTCCAATGATGAGCACTTTTAAAGTTCTGCTATGTGGCGCGGTATTATCCCGTATTGACGCCGGGCAA
GAGCAACTCGGTCGCCGCATACACTATTCTCAGAATGACTTGGTTGAGTACTCACCAGTCACAGAAAAGC
ATCTTACGGATGGCATGACAGTAAGAGAATTATGCAGTGCTGCCATAACCATGAGTGATAACACTGCGGC
CAACTTACTTCTGACAACGATCGGAGGACCGAAGGAGCTAACCGCTTTTTTGCACAACATGGGGGATCAT
GTAACTCGCCTTGATCGTTGGGAACCGGAGCTGAATGAAGCCATACCAAACGACGAGCGTGACACCACGA
TGCCTGTAGCAATGGCAACAACGTTGCGCAAACTATTAACTGGCGAACTACTTACTCTAGCTTCCCGGCA
ACAATTAATAGACTGGATGGAGGCGGATAAAGTTGCAGGACCACTTCTGCGCTCGGCCCTTCCGGCTGGC
TGGTTTATTGCTGATAAATCTGGAGCCGGTGAGCGTGGGTCTCGCGGTATCATTGCAGCACTGGGGCCAG
ATGGTAAGCCCTCCCGTATCGTAGTTATCTACACGACGGGGAGTCAGGCAACTATGGATGAACGAAATAG
ACAGATCGCTGAGATAGGTGCCTCACTGATTAAGCATTGGTAACTGTCAGACCAAGTTTACTCATATATA
CTTTAGATTGATTTAAAACTTCATTTTTAATTTAAAAGGATCTAGGTGAAGATCCTTTTTGATAATCTCA
TGACCAAAATCCCTTAACGTGAGTTTTCGTTCCACTGAGCGTCAGACCCCGTAGAAAAGATCAAAGGATC
TTCTTGAGATCCTTTTTTTCTGCGCGTAATCTGCTGCTTGCAAACAAAAAAACCACCGCTACCAGCGGTG
GTTTGTTTGCCGGATCAAGAGCTACCAACTCTTTTTCCGAAGGTAACTGGCTTCAGCAGAGCGCAGATAC
CAAATACTGTTCTTCTAGTGTAGCCGTAGTTAGGCCACCACTTCAAGAACTCTGTAGCACCGCCTACATA
CCTCGCTCTGCTAATCCTGTTACCAGTGGCTGCTGCCAGTGGCGATAAGTCGTGTCTTACCGGGTTGGAC
TCAAGACGATAGTTACCGGATAAGGCGCAGCGGTCGGGCTGAACGGGGGGTTCGTGCACACAGCCCAGCT
TGGAGCGAACGACCTACACCGAACTGAGATACCTACAGCGTGAGCTATGAGAAAGCGCCACGCTTCCCGA
AGGGAGAAAGGCGGACAGGTATCCGGTAAGCGGCAGGGTCGGAACAGGAGAGCGCACGAGGGAGCTTCCA
GGGGGAAACGCCTGGTATCTTTATAGTCCTGTCGGGTTTCGCCACCTCTGACTTGAGCGTCGATTTTTGT
GATGCTCGTCAGGGGGGCGGAGCCTATGGAAAAACGCCAGCAACGCGGCCTTTTTACGGTTCCTGGCCTT
TTGCTGGCCTTTTGCTCACATGTTCTTTCCTGCGTTATCCCCTGATTCTGTGGATAACCGTATTACCGCC
TTTGAGTGAGCTGATACCGCTCGCCGCAGCCGAACGACCGAGCGCAGCGAGTCAGTGAGCGAGGAAGCGG
AAGAGCGCCCAATACGCAAACCGCCTCTCCCCGCGCGTTGGCCGATTCATTAATGCAGCTGGCACGACAG
GTTTCCCGACTGGAAAGCGGGCAGTGAGCGCAACGCAATTAATGTGAGTTAGCTCACTCATTAGGCACCC
CAGGCTTTACACTTTATGCTTCCGGCTCGTATGTTGTGTGGAATTGTGAGCGGATAACAATTTCACACAG
GAAACAGCTATGACATGATTACGAATTAA
Features (pLannotate 1.2.2; 22 found; start..end, strand, type, name):
     14..393     +  enhancer       CMV enhancer: human cytomegalovirus immediate early enhancer
    394..597     +  promoter       CMV promoter: human cytomegalovirus (CMV) immediate early promoter
    733..776     +  intron         CMV intron (fragment): modified intron A from human cytomegalovirus
    828..846     +  promoter       SP6 promoter: promoter for bacteriophage SP6 RNA polymerase
    850..887     +  CDS            IgH signal sequence (fragment): signal sequence from the mouse immunoglobulin heavy chain variable region
    939..1653    +  CDS            SiriusGFP (fragment): enhanced GFP (EGFP) derivative that exhibits robust folding and enhanced photostability (Zhong et al., 2019) mammalian codon-optimized
   1659..2201    +  CDS            HMGB1 (fragment): HMGB1_BOVIN - Also known as HMG1. Experimental evidence at protein level: Swiss-Prot protein existence level 1. In the extracellular compartment (following either active secretion or passive release)involved in regulation of the inflammatory response. Fully reduced HGMB1 (which subsequently gets oxidized after release) in association with CXCL12 mediates the recruitment of inflammatory cells during the initial phase of tissue injury; the CXCL12:HMGB1 complex triggers CXCR4 homodimerization (By similarity). Induces the migration of monocyte-derived immature dendritic cells and seems to regulate
   2340..2357    +  misc_feature   MCS (fragment): pUC18/19 multiple cloning site
   2378..2512    +  polyA_signal   SV40 poly(A) signal: SV40 polyadenylation signal
   2581..2938    +  promoter       SV40 promoter: SV40 enhancer and early promoter
   2957..3111    +  CDS            lacZα (fragment): LacZα fragment of β-galactosidase; lacZ fragment
   3117..3168    -  misc_feature   bom (fragment): basis of mobility region from pBR322
   3187..3567    +  rep_origin     M13 ori (sequence partly withheld): M13 bacteriophage origin of replication; arrow indicates direction of (+) strand synthesis
   3643..3692    -  misc_feature   bom (fragment): basis of mobility region from pBR322
   3794..3829    -  CDS            rop (fragment): Rop protein, which maintains plasmids at low copy number; rop
   3924..4028    +  promoter       AmpR promoter: bla
   4029..4889    +  CDS            AmpR: β-lactamase; bla; confers resistance to ampicillin, carbenicillin, and related antibiotics
   5060..5648    +  rep_origin     ori: high-copy-number ColE1/pMB1/pBR322/pUC origin of replication
   5831..5923    +  CDS            lacI (fragment): lac repressor; lacI; The lac repressor binds to the lac operator to inhibit transcription in E. coli. This inhibition can be relieved by adding lactose or isopropyl-β-D-thiogalactopyranoside (IPTG).
   5936..5957    +  protein_bind   CAP binding site: CAP binding activates transcription in the presence of cAMP. E. coli catabolite activator protein
   5972..6002    +  promoter       lac promoter: promoter for the E. coli lac operon
   6010..6026    +  protein_bind   lac operator: The lac repressor binds to the lac operator to inhibit transcription in E. coli. This inhibition can be relieved by adding lactose or isopropyl-β-D-thiogalactopyranoside (IPTG). lac repressor encoded by lacI
