[The description below was written by a language model from this plasmid's Addgene catalogue record and pLannotate feature annotations shown in this document.]
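Description:
pRK5_msfGFP-HMGB1-KS-FtoW is a mammalian expression plasmid of about 6.1 kb built on the pRK5 backbone and intended for overexpression of a fluorescently tagged human HMGB1 variant in transfected cells. It is propagated in E. coli as a high-copy plasmid through a ColE1/pUC-type origin and selected with ampicillin via the β-lactamase gene. The backbone also carries an M13 phage origin, an SV40 enhancer/early promoter region, and assorted remnants of older cloning vectors (lacZα, lacI, rop and bom fragments, lac promoter/operator) that have no evident role in the expression cassette.

Transcription of the insert is driven by the human CMV immediate early enhancer and promoter, followed by a short fragment of CMV intron A and an SP6 promoter, and is terminated by an SV40 polyadenylation signal. The open reading frame begins with a GFP that the automated annotation matches to SiriusGFP but which the catalogue identifies as msfGFP, fused at the N terminus of HMGB1. The HMGB1 match is flagged as a fragment and is assigned to the bovine orthologue, whereas the record lists the species as human. It ends about 140 nt before the MCS remnant, leaving an unannotated stretch that plausibly holds the "KS" element. The name and associated publication suggest that KS is a micropeptide "killswitch" used to probe condensate microenvironments and that FtoW denotes phenylalanine-to-tryptophan substitutions, but the record does not define either term or give their positions. A short hit to an IgH signal sequence upstream of the GFP is only a fragment and its significance is unclear.
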