Addgene plasmid #237660: pRK5_msfGFP-HMGB1-KS-FtoW
Purpose: For overexpression of msfGFP-HMGB1-KS-FtoW
Depositing lab: Denes Hnisz. Depositing organization: Max Planck Institute for Molecular Genetics. Publication: Probing condensate microenvironments with a micropeptide killswitch. Zhang Y, Stoppelkamp I, Fernandez-Pernas P, Allram M, Charman M, Magalhaes AP, Piedavent-Salomon M, Sommer G, Sung YC, Meyer K, Grams N, Halko E, Dongre S, Meierhofer D, Malszycki M, Ilik IA, Aktas T, Kraushar ML, Vastenhouw N, Weitzman MD, Grebien F, Niskanen H, Hnisz D. Nature. 2025 Jun 4. doi: 10.1038/s41586-025-09141-5. PubMed 40468084.
Backbone
  Vector backbone: pRK5
  Vector type: Mammalian Expression
Growth in bacteria
  Bacterial resistance: Ampicillin, 100 μg/mL
  Growth temperature: 37°C
  Growth strain: DH5alpha
  Copy number: High Copy
Gene/Insert
  Gene/Insert name: HMGB1-KS-FtoW
  Species: H. sapiens (human)
  Entrez Gene: HMGB1 (a.k.a. HMG-1, HMG1, HMG3, SBP-1)
  Tag / fusion protein: msfGFP (N terminal on insert)
  Cloning method: Gibson Cloning
Terms and licenses: Academic/Nonprofit Terms; Industry Terms: Not Available to Industry
How to cite: pRK5_msfGFP-HMGB1-KS-FtoW was a gift from Denes Hnisz (Addgene plasmid # 237660 ; http://n2t.net/addgene:237660 ; RRID:Addgene_237660)
